>Addgene plasmid #148611 | pcDNA3.1-MS2-HA-HsRoquin1_AE | addgene full sequence | sequence record 401028 | Addgene NGS Result
GACGGATCGGGAGATCTCCCGATCCCCTATGGTGCACTCTCAGTACAATCTGCTCTGATGCCGCATAGTT
AAGCCAGTATCTGCTCCCTGCTTGTGTGTTGGAGGTCGCTGAGTAGTGCGCGAGCAAAATTTAAGCTACA
ACAAGGCAAGGCTTGACCGACAATTGCATGAAGAATCTGCTTAGGGTTAGGCGTTTTGCGCTGCTTCGCG
ATGTACGGGCCAGATATACGCGTTGACATTGATTATTGACTAGTTATTAATAGTAATCAATTACGGGGTC
ATTAGTTCATAGCCCATATATGGAGTTCCGCGTTACATAACTTACGGTAAATGGCCCGCCTGGCTGACCG
CCCAACGACCCCCGCCCATTGACGTCAATAATGACGTATGTTCCCATAGTAACGCCAATAGGGACTTTCC
ATTGACGTCAATGGGTGGAGTATTTACGGTAAACTGCCCACTTGGCAGTACATCAAGTGTATCATATGCC
AAGTACGCCCCCTATTGACGTCAATGACGGTAAATGGCCCGCCTGGCATTATGCCCAGTACATGACCTTA
TGGGACTTTCCTACTTGGCAGTACATCTACGTATTAGTCATCGCTATTACCATGGTGATGCGGTTTTGGC
AGTACATCAATGGGCGTGGATAGCGGTTTGACTCACGGGGATTTCCAAGTCTCCACCCCATTGACGTCAA
TGGGAGTTTGTTTTGGCACCAAAATCAACGGGACTTTCCAAAATGTCGTAACAACTCCGCCCCATTGACG
CAAATGGGCGGTAGGCGTGTACGGTGGGAGGTCTATATAAGCAGAGCTCTCTGGCTAACTAGAGAACCCA
CTGCTTACTGGCTTATCGAAATTAATACGACTCACTATAGGGAGACCCAAGCTTGCCACCATGGCTTCTA
ACTTTACTCAGTTCGTTCTCGTCGACAATGGCGGAACTGGCGACGTGACTGTCGCCCCAAGCAACTTCGC
TAACGGGGTCGCTGAATGGATCAGCTCTAACTCGCGATCACAGGCTTACAAAGTAACCTGTAGCGTTCGT
CAGAGCTCTGCGCAGAATCGCAAATACACCATCAAAGTCGAGGTGCCTAAAGTGGCAACCCAGACTGTTG
GTGGTGAAGAGCTTCCTGTAGCCGGATGGAGATCTTACTTAAATATGGAACTAACCATTCCAATTTTCGC
CACGAATTCCGACTGCGAGCTTATTGTTAAGGCAATGCAAGGTCTCCTAAAAGATGGAAACCCGATTCCC
TCGGCCATCGCGGCCAACTCCGGCATCTACGGAGGTGGAGGTGGATCTGGTGGATCTCCTCCACATATGG
CTTACCCATACGATGTTCCAGATTACGCTCCTCCAAAGCTTGGATCCGAATTCCCGGGTCGACTCGAGTC
TAGAGCGGCCGCCATGCCTGTACAAGCTCCACAATGGACGGATTTCCTCTCCTGCCCAATTTGCACTCAG
ACTTTCGACGAAACAATTCGAAAGCCCATCAGTTTGGGTTGTGGCCATACTGTCTGCAAGATGTGCCTGA
ATAAACTCCACCGCAAGGCTTGCCCATTTGACCAGACCACTATCAATACAGACATTGAGCTCCTCCCTGT
GAACTCAGCATTGCTGCAGCTCGTGGGTGCTCAGGTCCCTGAGCAGCAGCCTATTACTTTGTGTAGTGGG
GTTGAAGACACAAAGCATTATGAGGAAGCCAAGAAATGTGTAGAAGAATTAGCATTGTACTTAAAACCGC
TCAGCAGTGCTAGAGGAGTGGGTCTGAACAGCACTACTCAGAGTGTTCTGAGTCGCCCAATGCAGAGGAA
GCTTGTGACTCTAGTCCACTGTCAACTAGTAGAAGAAGAAGGCAGGATTCGTGCCATGAGGGCAGCTCGA
TCTTTAGGTGAACGAACAGTTACAGAGCTCATTCTCCAGCACCAGAATCCTCAGCAACTCTCTTCCAATC
TTTGGGCAGCAGTAAGGGCTAGGGGATGCCAGTTCCTTGGACCAGCAATGCAGGAGGAAGCTTTAAAGTT
GGTTCTGCTGGCCTTAGAAGATGGTTCTGCTTTGTCAAGAAAAGTATTGGTTCTGTTTGTGGTGCAAAGA
TTGGAGCCACGGTTTCCTCAAGCCTCTAAAACTAGCATTGGGCATGTTGTTCAGCTCCTTTATAGAGCCT
CCTGTTTCAAGGTCACCAAACGTGATGAAGACTCTTCTTTGATGCAGCTGAAAGAAGAATTTAGAACCTA
TGAAGCTCTGCGGCGAGAACATGACTCCCAGATAGTGCAGATTGCTATGGAAGCAGGCTTACGAATTGCA
CCGGACCAGTGGTCCTCTTTGCTTTATGGAGACCAGTCTCACAAATCTCATATGCAGTCCATTATTGACA
AGTTGCAGACTCCAGCCTCTTTTGCACAGAGTGTTCAGGAACTAACAATTGCTCTCCAGCGAACTGGAGA
CCCAGCAAACTTGAACCGACTAAGACCCCATTTGGAGCTGTTAGCAAACATTGACCCTAGTCCAGATGCT
CCTCCTCCTACTTGGGAACAGCTGGAAAATGGGCTGGTTGCTGTGCGTACAGTGGTACATGGGCTGGTTG
ATTATATCCAGAACCACAGCAAAAAAGGAGCAGATCAGCAGCAGCCTCCACAGCATAGCAAATACAAAAC
ATACATGTGTCGAGATATGAAGCAGAGAGGAGGATGCCCTCGTGGGGCCAGCTGTACATTTGCACACTCA
CAGGAGGAACTGGAAAAATTTCGTAAAATGAATAAGCGCCTGGTTCCGAGAAGACCCTTGAGTGCCTCTT
TGGGTCAACTTAATGAGGTGGGCCTGCCTTCAGCAGCTATCCTTCCAGATGAAGGTGCAGTGGATCTCCC
TAGCAGAAAACCTCCTGCTCTGCCAAATGGAATTGTATCAACAGGGAATACAGTAACACAGCTTATTCCG
CGAGGGACAGACCCCAGCTATGATTCTAGTCTGAAACCAGGAAAAATAGATCATCTGAGCAGTAGTGCTC
CTGGATCCCCTCCTGACCTGCTAGAATCTGTTCCTAAGAGTATTTCTGCCTTACCTGTGAATCCACATTC
TATACCTCCAAGGGGGCCAGCAGATCTGCCTCCAATGCCTGTTACCAAACCACTTCAGATGGTACCTCGA
GGTTCTCAGTTATATCCAGCACAACAGACGGATGTTTATTATCAGGATCCTCGAGGAGCAGCTCCGCCAT
TTGAACCAGCACCTTATCAGCAGGGTATGTATTATACTCCACCACCACAATGTGTGTCCCGCTTTGTCCG
ACCTCCACCATCTGCTCCTGAACCTGCTCCTCCCTACTTGGATCATTATCCACCCTACCTCCAAGAACGT
GTTGTAAACTCTCAGTATGGCACACAGCCACAGCAGTACCCACCTATATACCCATCTCACTATGATGGCC
GTCGAGTGTACCCTGCTCCGTCTTACACAAGAGAAGAGATATTCCGAGAAAGCCCTATACCCATTGAGAT
TCCACCTGCAGCAGTACCATCGTATGTACCAGAATCCAGAGAAAGATACCAACAGATCGAGAGTTACTAT
CCAGTGGCTCCTCATCCAACTCAGATCAGACCTTCGTACCTCAGAGAACCTCCTTATAGCCGGCTTCCTC
CTCCTCCCCAGCCTCATCCTAGTCTAGATGAACTACATCGCCGACGAAAGGAAATAATGGCCCAGCTAGA
GGAAAGAAAGGTTATCTCTCCACCTCCTTTTGCACCTTCACCAACCTTGCCTCCTACCTTTCATCCGGAA
GAATTTTTGGATGAAGACTTGAAGGTAGCTGGGAAATACAAAGGAAATGATTATAGCCAATACTCTCCCT
GGTCATGTGACACCATCGGCTCCTACATTGGAACCAAAGATGCAAAACCCAAAGATGTTGTGGCAGCAGG
GAGTGTGGAAATGATGAATGTGGAGAGTAAAGGAATGAGGGACCAGCGATTAGATCTTCAGAGAAGAGCA
GCAGAAACCAGTGATGATGACCTCATCCCATTTGGAGACCGACCAACAGTGTCTCGGTTTGGTGCCATCT
CACGAACTTCCAAAACTATATATCAGGGTGCTGGTCCAATGCAGGCTATGGCACCTCAGGGAGCTCCTAC
AAAATCTATTAACATTTCAGATTATAGTCCATATGGAACCCACGGTGGCTGGGGAGCTTCTCCATATTCA
CCTCATCAAAACATACCTTCTCAGGGACACTTCAGTGAGAGGGAGAGAATATCTATGTCAGAAGTGGCCA
GTCATGGAAAACCCCTTCCATCTGCTGAGAGAGAACAGCTACGACTAGAATTGCAGCAATTGAACCATCA
GATTAGCCAGCAGACCCAGCTACGTGGACTAGAGGCTGTTAGTAACAGGCTGGTGTTGCAGAGGGAGGCA
AACACCCTGGCAGGCCAGTCACAGCCCCCACCACCGCCACCTCCAAAATGGCCTGGGATGATCTCAAGTG
AGCAGTTGAGCTTGGAACTGCACCAGGTGGAAAGGGAAATCGGGAAGAGAACACGGGAACTGAGTATGGA
AAACCAGTGTTCTCTGGACATGAAAAGCAAACTGAATACAAGTAAACAAGCAGAAAATGGACAACCAGAA
CCACAAAACAAGGTTCCGGCTGAGGACCTTACATTGACATTCAGTGATGTACCAAATGGATCAGCCTTGA
CACAAGAGAATATCAGCCTCCTATCAAACAAGACCAGCTCTCTGAACCTGTCAGAGGACCCTGAGGGAGG
AGGGGATAATAATGACTCCCAGAGATCAGGAGTTACTCCCAGTTCTGCTCCTTAAGGGCCCTATTCTATA
GTGTCACCTAAATGCTAGAGCTCGCTGATCAGCCTCGACTGTGCCTTCTAGTTGCCAGCCATCTGTTGTT
TGCCCCTCCCCCGTGCCTTCCTTGACCCTGGAAGGTGCCACTCCCACTGTCCTTTCCTAATAAAATGAGG
AAATTGCATCGCATTGTCTGAGTAGGTGTCATTCTATTCTGGGGGGTGGGGTGGGGCAGGACAGCAAGGG
GGAGGATTGGGAAGACAATAGCAGGCATGCTGGGGATGCGGTGGGCTCTATGGCTTCTGAGGCGGAAAGA
ACCAGCTGGGGCTCTAGGGGGTATCCCC
[124 nt withheld, positions 5139-5262]
C
[91 nt withheld, positions 5264-5354]
A
[49 nt withheld, positions 5356-5404]
CCTTTGACGTTGGAGTCCACGTTCTTT
[37 nt withheld, positions 5432-5468]
ACCCTATCTCGGTCTATTCTTTTGATTTATAAGGGATTTTGCCGATTTCGGCCTATTGGTTAAAAAATGA
GCTGATTTAACAAAAATTTAACGCGAATTAATTCTGTGGAATGTGTGTCAGTTAGGGTGTGGAAAGTCCC
CAGGCTCCCCAGCAGGCAGAAGTATGCAAAGCATGCATCTCAATTAGTCAGCAACCAGGTGTGGAAAGTC
CCCAGGCTCCCCAGCAGGCAGAAGTATGCAAAGCATGCATCTCAATTAGTCAGCAACCATAGTCCCGCCC
CTAACTCCGCCCATCCCGCCCCTAACTCCGCCCAGTTCCGCCCATTCTCCGCCCCATGGCTGACTAATTT
TTTTTATTTATGCAGAGGCCGAGGCCGCCTCTGCCTCTGAGCTATTCCAGAAGTAGTGAGGAGGCTTTTT
TGGAGGCCTAGGCTTTTGCAAAAAGCTCCCGGGAGCTTGTATATCCATTTTCGGATCTGATCAAGAGACA
GGATGAGGATCGTTTCGCATGATTGAACAAGATGGATTGCACGCAGGTTCTCCGGCCGCTTGGGTGGAGA
GGCTATTCGGCTATGACTGGGCACAACAGACAATCGGCTGCTCTGATGCCGCCGTGTTCCGGCTGTCAGC
GCAGGGGCGCCCGGTTCTTTTTGTCAAGACCGACCTGTCCGGTGCCCTGAATGAACTGCAGGACGAGGCA
GCGCGGCTATCGTGGCTGGCCACGACGGGCGTTCCTTGCGCAGCTGTGCTCGACGTTGTCACTGAAGCGG
GAAGGGACTGGCTGCTATTGGGCGAAGTGCCGGGGCAGGATCTCCTGTCATCTCACCTTGCTCCTGCCGA
GAAAGTATCCATCATGGCTGATGCAATGCGGCGGCTGCATACGCTTGATCCGGCTACCTGCCCATTCGAC
CACCAAGCGAAACATCGCATCGAGCGAGCACGTACTCGGATGGAAGCCGGTCTTGTCGATCAGGATGATC
TGGACGAAGAGCATCAGGGGCTCGCGCCAGCCGAACTGTTCGCCAGGCTCAAGGCGCGCATGCCCGACGG
CGAGGATCTCGTCGTGACCCATGGCGATGCCTGCTTGCCGAATATCATGGTGGAAAATGGCCGCTTTTCT
GGATTCATCGACTGTGGCCGGCTGGGTGTGGCGGACCGCTATCAGGACATAGCGTTGGCTACCCGTGATA
TTGCTGAAGAGCTTGGCGGCGAATGGGCTGACCGCTTCCTCGTGCTTTACGGTATCGCCGCTCCCGATTC
GCAGCGCATCGCCTTCTATCGCCTTCTTGACGAGTTCTTCTGAGCGGGACTCTGGGGTTCGAAATGACCG
ACCAAGCGACGCCCAACCTGCCATCACGAGATTTCGATTCCACCGCCGCCTTCTATGAAAGGTTGGGCTT
CGGAATCGTTTTCCGGGACGCCGGCTGGATGATCCTCCAGCGCGGGGATCTCATGCTGGAGTTCTTCGCC
CACCCCAACTTGTTTATTGCAGCTTATAATGGTTACAAATAAAGCAATAGCATCACAAATTTCACAAATA
AAGCATTTTTTTCACTGCATTCTAGTTGTGGTTTGTCCAAACTCATCAATGTATCTTATCATGTCTGTAT
ACCGTCGACCTCTAGCTAGAGCTTGGCGTAATCATGGTCATAGCTGTTTCCTGTGTGAAATTGTTATCCG
CTCACAATTCCACACAACATACGAGCCGGAAGCATAAAGTGTAAAGCCTGGGGTGCCTAATGAGTGAGCT
AACTCACATTAATTGCGTTGCGCTCACTGCCCGCTTTCCAGTCGGGAAACCTGTCGTGCCAGCTGCATTA
ATGAATCGGCCAACGCGCGGGGAGAGGCGGTTTGCGTATTGGGCGCTCTTCCGCTTCCTCGCTCACTGAC
TCGCTGCGCTCGGTCGTTCGGCTGCGGCGAGCGGTATCAGCTCACTCAAAGGCGGTAATACGGTTATCCA
CAGAATCAGGGGATAACGCAGGAAAGAACATGTGAGCAAAAGGCCAGCAAAAGGCCAGGAACCGTAAAAA
GGCCGCGTTGCTGGCGTTTTTCCATAGGCTCCGCCCCCCTGACGAGCATCACAAAAATCGACGCTCAAGT
CAGAGGTGGCGAAACCCGACAGGACTATAAAGATACCAGGCGTTTCCCCCTGGAAGCTCCCTCGTGCGCT
CTCCTGTTCCGACCCTGCCGCTTACCGGATACCTGTCCGCCTTTCTCCCTTCGGGAAGCGTGGCGCTTTC
TCATAGCTCACGCTGTAGGTATCTCAGTTCGGTGTAGGTCGTTCGCTCCAAGCTGGGCTGTGTGCACGAA
CCCCCCGTTCAGCCCGACCGCTGCGCCTTATCCGGTAACTATCGTCTTGAGTCCAACCCGGTAAGACACG
ACTTATCGCCACTGGCAGCAGCCACTGGTAACAGGATTAGCAGAGCGAGGTATGTAGGCGGTGCTACAGA
GTTCTTGAAGTGGTGGCCTAACTACGGCTACACTAGAAGAACAGTATTTGGTATCTGCGCTCTGCTGAAG
CCAGTTACCTTCGGAAAAAGAGTTGGTAGCTCTTGATCCGGCAAACAAACCACCGCTGGTAGCGGTGGTT
TTTTTGTTTGCAAGCAGCAGATTACGCGCAGAAAAAAAGGATCTCAAGAAGATCCTTTGATCTTTTCTAC
GGGGTCTGACGCTCAGTGGAACGAAAACTCACGTTAAGGGATTTTGGTCATGAGATTATCAAAAAGGATC
TTCACCTAGATCCTTTTAAATTAAAAATGAAGTTTTAAATCAATCTAAAGTATATATGAGTAAACTTGGT
CTGACAGTTACCAATGCTTAATCAGTGAGGCACCTATCTCAGCGATCTGTCTATTTCGTTCATCCATAGT
TGCCTGACTCCCCGTCGTGTAGATAACTACGATACGGGAGGGCTTACCATCTGGCCCCAGTGCTGCAATG
ATACCGCGAGACCCACGCTCACCGGCTCCAGATTTATCAGCAATAAACCAGCCAGCCGGAAGGGCCGAGC
GCAGAAGTGGTCCTGCAACTTTATCCGCCTCCATCCAGTCTATTAATTGTTGCCGGGAAGCTAGAGTAAG
TAGTTCGCCAGTTAATAGTTTGCGCAACGTTGTTGCCATTGCTACAGGCATCGTGGTGTCACGCTCGTCG
TTTGGTATGGCTTCATTCAGCTCCGGTTCCCAACGATCAAGGCGAGTTACATGATCCCCCATGTTGTGCA
AAAAAGCGGTTAGCTCCTTCGGTCCTCCGATCGTTGTCAGAAGTAAGTTGGCCGCAGTGTTATCACTCAT
GGTTATGGCAGCACTGCATAATTCTCTTACTGTCATGCCATCCGTAAGATGCTTTTCTGTGACTGGTGAG
TACTCAACCAAGTCATTCTGAGAATAGTGTATGCGGCGACCGAGTTGCTCTTGCCCGGCGTCAATACGGG
ATAATACCGCGCCACATAGCAGAACTTTAAAAGTGCTCATCATTGGAAAACGTTCTTCGGGGCGAAAACT
CTCAAGGATCTTACCGCTGTTGAGATCCAGTTCGATGTAACCCACTCGTGCACCCAACTGATCTTCAGCA
TCTTTTACTTTCACCAGCGTTTCTGGGTGAGCAAAAACAGGAAGGCAAAATGCCGCAAAAAAGGGAATAA
GGGCGACACGGAAATGTTGAATACTCATACTCTTCCTTTTTCAATATTATTGAAGCATTTATCAGGGTTA
TTGTCTCATGAGCGGATACATATTTGAATGTATTTAGAAAAATAAACAAATAGGGGTTCCGCGCACATTT
CCCCGAAAAGTGCCACCTGACGTC
Features (pLannotate 1.2.2; 23 found; start..end, strand, type, name):
     28..80      -  misc_feature   bom (fragment): basis of mobility region from pBR322
    235..614     +  enhancer       CMV enhancer: human cytomegalovirus immediate early enhancer
    615..818     +  promoter       CMV promoter: human cytomegalovirus (CMV) immediate early promoter
    814..847     +  LTR            5' LTR (truncated) (fragment): truncated 5' long terminal repeat (LTR) from HIV-1
    863..881     +  promoter       T7 promoter: promoter for bacteriophage T7 RNA polymerase
    904..1290    +  CDS            MS2: bacteriophage MS2 coat protein binds to a specific stem-loop structure in the viral RNA (Peabody, 1993)
   1333..1359    +  CDS            3xHA (fragment): three tandem HA epitope tags
   1414..4812    +  CDS            RC3H1: RC3H1_HUMAN - Also known as KIAA2025, RNF198. Experimental evidence at protein level: Swiss-Prot protein existence level 1. Post-transcriptional repressor of mRNAs containing a conserved stem loop motif, called constitutive decay element (CDE), which is often located in the 3'-UTR, as in HMGXB3, ICOS, IER3, NFKBID, NFKBIZ, PPP1R10, TNF, TNFRSF4 and in many more mRNAs (PubMed:25026078). Cleaves translationally inactive mRNAs harboring a stem-loop (SL), often located in their 3'-UTRs, during the early phase of inflammation in a helicase UPF1-independent manner (By similarity). Binds to CDE and p
   4825..4843    -  promoter       SP6 promoter: promoter for bacteriophage SP6 RNA polymerase
   4869..5093    +  polyA_signal   bGH poly(A) signal: bovine growth hormone polyadenylation signal
   5097..5118    +  promoter       SV40 promoter (fragment): SV40 enhancer and early promoter
   5139..5567    +  rep_origin     f1 ori (sequence partly withheld): f1 bacteriophage origin of replication; arrow indicates direction of (+) strand synthesis
   5581..5910    +  promoter       SV40 promoter: SV40 enhancer and early promoter
   5977..6768    +  CDS            neo: KKA2_KLEPN - Also known as kan, nptII. Experimental evidence at protein level: Swiss-Prot protein existence level 1. Resistance to kanamycin, neomycin, paromomycin, ribostamycin, butirosin and gentamicin B. From Klebsiella pneumoniae.
   6792..6950    +  CDS            ble (fragment): BLE_KLEPN - Experimental evidence at protein level: Swiss-Prot protein existence level 1. Binding protein with a strong affinity to the bleomycin family of antibiotics. Binds to CL990; an antimitotic-antibiotic compound. From Klebsiella pneumoniae.
   6945..7066    +  polyA_signal   SV40 poly(A) signal: SV40 polyadenylation signal
   7139..7155    -  protein_bind   lac operator: The lac repressor binds to the lac operator to inhibit transcription in E. coli. This inhibition can be relieved by adding lactose or isopropyl-β-D-thiogalactopyranoside (IPTG). lac repressor encoded by lacI
   7163..7193    -  promoter       lac promoter: promoter for the E. coli lac operon
   7208..7229    -  protein_bind   CAP binding site: CAP binding activates transcription in the presence of cAMP. E. coli catabolite activator protein
   7242..7334    -  CDS            lacI (fragment): lac repressor; lacI; The lac repressor binds to the lac operator to inhibit transcription in E. coli. This inhibition can be relieved by adding lactose or isopropyl-β-D-thiogalactopyranoside (IPTG).
   7517..8105    -  rep_origin     ori: high-copy-number ColE1/pMB1/pBR322/pUC origin of replication
   8276..9136    -  CDS            AmpR: β-lactamase; bla; confers resistance to ampicillin, carbenicillin, and related antibiotics
   9137..9241    -  promoter       AmpR promoter: bla
