[The description below was written by a language model from this plasmid's Addgene catalogue record and pLannotate feature annotations shown in this document.]
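Description:
pcDNA3.1-MS2-HA-HsRoquin1_AE is a mammalian expression plasmid of about 9.3 kb that produces human Roquin1 (RC3H1) as an N-terminal fusion to the bacteriophage MS2 coat protein and an HA epitope. The catalogue lists the backbone as unknown, but the name and the annotated features are consistent with a pcDNA3.1-type vector. It has a high-copy ColE1/pUC origin and an ampicillin resistance gene for propagation in E. coli, an f1 origin, and an SV40 early promoter driving a neomycin/kanamycin phosphotransferase gene with an SV40 poly(A) signal. This cassette would allow G418 selection of transfected mammalian cells. Short annotated fragments such as bom, lacI, ble and a truncated HIV-1 LTR appear to be backbone remnants or partial matches rather than functional elements.

The expression cassette begins with the CMV immediate early enhancer and promoter, followed by a T7 promoter. Next come the MS2 coat protein coding sequence, a short HA tag (annotated as a fragment of 3xHA, so likely a single copy) and the roughly 3.4 kb RC3H1 open reading frame, which the depositor states was taken from an NCBI reference transcript. A reverse-oriented SP6 promoter and the bovine growth hormone polyadenylation signal close the unit.

Roquin1 is a post-transcriptional repressor that recognises stem-loop decay elements in mRNA 3' UTRs. The MS2 coat protein binds a specific RNA hairpin, so the fusion can be artificially tethered to reporter transcripts carrying MS2 binding sites, while the HA tag permits detection or immunoprecipitation. This design fits the associated study of how Roquin recruits the CCR4-NOT deadenylase complex to target mRNAs, although the record states the purpose only as mammalian expression of HsRoquin1. The record does not explain the "AE" suffix.
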