Addgene plasmid #148611: pcDNA3.1-MS2-HA-HsRoquin1_AE
Purpose: Mammalian Expression of HsRoquin1
Depositing lab: Elisa Izaurralde. Depositing organization: Max Planck Institute for Developmental Biology. Publication: A CAF40-binding motif facilitates recruitment of the CCR4-NOT complex to mRNAs targeted by Drosophila Roquin. Sgromo A, Raisch T, Bawankar P, Bhandari D, Chen Y, Kuzuoglu-Ozturk D, Weichenrieder O, Izaurralde E. Nat Commun. 2017 Feb 6;8:14307. doi: 10.1038/ncomms14307. PubMed 28165457.
Backbone
  Vector backbone: Unknown
  Vector type: Mammalian Expression
Growth in bacteria
  Bacterial resistance: Ampicillin, 100 μg/mL
  Growth temperature: 37°C
  Growth strain: DH5alpha
  Copy number: High Copy
Gene/Insert
  Gene/Insert name: HsRoquin1
  Species: H. sapiens (human)
  Entrez Gene: RC3H1 (a.k.a. FHL6, IMDSHY, RNF198, ROQUIN)
  Cloning method: Unknown
Terms and licenses: Academic/Nonprofit Terms; Industry Terms: Not Available to Industry
Depositor comments: ORF extracted from NCBI: NM_172071.2 Plasmids from this collection were made available to the research community and donated after the lab closed. Please note that the sequence provided by the depositing laboratory may be theoretical/predicted or based on Sanger sequencing results. There may be discrepancies between sequencing results obtained by Addgene and the depositor sequence. If an Addgene verified sequence is not available, please contact before placing your order to request that our lab fully sequence the plasmid.
How to cite: pcDNA3.1-MS2-HA-HsRoquin1_AE was a gift from Elisa Izaurralde (Addgene plasmid # 148611 ; http://n2t.net/addgene:148611 ; RRID:Addgene_148611)
